>Addgene plasmid #230029 | Galt1-Grx1-roGFP1-iE | addgene full sequence | sequence record 458346 | Addgene NGS Result
CCTGATTCTGTGGATAACCGTATTACCGCCATGCATTAGTTATTAATAGTAATCAATTACGGGGTCATTA
GTTCATAGCCCATATATGGAGTTCCGCGTTACATAACTTACGGTAAATGGCCCGCCTGGCTGACCGCCCA
ACGACCCCCGCCCATTGACGTCAATAATGACGTATGTTCCCATAGTAACGCCAATAGGGACTTTCCATTG
ACGTCAATGGGTGGAGTATTTACGGTAAACTGCCCACTTGGCAGTACATCAAGTGTATCATATGCCAAGT
ACGCCCCCTATTGACGTCAATGACGGTAAATGGCCCGCCTGGCATTATGCCCAGTACATGACCTTATGGG
ACTTTCCTACTTGGCAGTACATCTACGTATTAGTCATCGCTATTACCATGGTGATGCGGTTTTGGCAGTA
CATCAATGGGCGTGGATAGCGGTTTGACTCACGGGGATTTCCAAGTCTCCACCCCATTGACGTCAATGGG
AGTTTGTTTTGGCACCAAAATCAACGGGACTTTCCAAAATGTCGTAACAACTCCGCCCCATTGACGCAAA
TGGGCGGTAGGCGTGTACGGTGGGAGGTCTATATAAGCAGAGCTGGTTTAGTGAACCGTCAGATCCGCTA
GCGCTACCGGACTCAGATCTCGAGCTCAAGCTTCGAATTCTGCAGTCGACGGTACCGCCACCATGAGGCT
TCGGGAGCCGCTCCTGAGCGGCAGCGCCGCGATGCCAGGCGCGTCCCTACAGCGGGCCTGCCGCCTGCTC
GTGGCCGTCTGCGCTCTGCACCTTGGCGTCACCCTCGTTTACTACCTGGCTGGCCGCGACCTGAGCCGCC
TGCCCCAACTGGTCGGAGTCTCCACACCGCTGCAGCAGTCGACCGGCAGCGAAGCTCAAGAGTTTGTGAA
CTGCAAAATCCAGCCTGGGAAGGTGGTTGTGTTCATCAAGCCCACCTGCCCGTACTGCAGGAGGGCCCAA
GAGATCCTCAGTCAATTGCCCATCAAACAAGGGCTTCTGGAATTTGTCGATATCACAGCCACCAACCACA
CTAACGAGATTCAAGATTATTTGCAACAGCTCACGGGAGCAAGAACGGTGCCTCGAGTCTTTATTGGTAA
AGATTGTATAGGCGGATGCAGTGATCTAGTCTCTTTGCAACAGAGTGGGGAACTGCTGACGCGGCTAAAG
CAGATTGGAGCTCTGCAGACTAGTGGTGGTTCAGGTGGTGGTGGCTCGGGTGGTGGTGGATCAGGAGGAG
GCGGTAGTGGAGGAGGTGGAAGCGGCGGAGGAGGATCAGGAGGAGAATTCGTGAGCAAGGGCGAGGAGCT
GTTCACCGGGGTGGTGCCCATCCTGGTCGAGCTGGACGGCGACGTAAACGGCCACAAGTTCAGCGTGTCC
GGCGAGGGCGAGGGCGATGCCACCTACGGCAAGCTGACCCTGAAGTTCATCTCCACCACCGGCAAGCTGC
CCGTGCCCTGGCCCACCCTCGTGACCACCCTGAGCTACGGCGTGCAGTGCTTCAGCCGCTACCCCGACCA
CATGAAGCAGCACGACTTCTTCAAGTCCGCCATGCCCGAAGGCTACGTCCAGGAGCGCACCATCAGCTTC
AAGGACGACGGCAACTACAAGACCCGCGCCGAGGTGAAGTTCGAGGGCGACACCCTGGTGAACCGCATCG
AGCTGAAGGGCATCGACTTCAAGGAGGACGGCAACATCCTGGGGCACAAGCTGGAGTACAACTACAACTG
CGAGAGCAACGTCTATATCACCGCCGACAAGCAGAAGAACGGCATCAAGGCTAACTTCAAGACCCGCCAC
AACATCGAGGACGGCAGCGTGCAGCTCGCCGACCACTACCAGCAGAACACCCCCATCGGCGACGGCCCCG
TGCTGCTGCCCGACAACCACTACCTGAGCACCTGCTCCGCCCTGAGCAAAGACCCCAACGAGAAGCGCGA
TCACATGGTCCTGCTGGAGTTCGTGACCGCCGCCGGGATCACTCTCGGCATGGACGAGCTGTACATAAGC
TAAGAGAGCTAAGCGGCCGCGACTCTAGATCATAATCAGCCATACCACATTTGTAGAGGTTTTACTTGCT
TTAAAAAACCTCCCACACCTCCCCCTGAACCTGAAACATAAAATGAATGCAATTGTTGTTGTTAACTTGT
TTATTGCAGCTTATAATGGTTACAAATAAAGCAATAGCATCACAAATTTCACAAATAAAGCATTTTTTTC
ACTGCATTCTAGTTGTGGTTTGTCCAAACTCATCAATGTATCTTAAGGCGTAAATTGTAAGCGTTAATAT
TTTGTTAAAATTCGCGTTAAATTTTTGTTAAATCAGCTCATTTTTTAACCAATAGGCCGAAATCGGCAAA
ATCCCTTATAAATCAAAAGAATAGACCGAGATAGGGT
[37 nt withheld, positions 2418-2454]
AAAGAACGTGGACTCCAACGTCAAAGG
[49 nt withheld, positions 2482-2530]
T
[91 nt withheld, positions 2532-2622]
G
[124 nt withheld, positions 2624-2747]
CAGGTGGCACTTTTCGGGGAAATGTGCGCGGAACCCCTATTTGTTTATTTTTCTAAATACATTCAAATAT
GTATCCGCTCATGAGACAATAACCCTGATAAATGCTTCAATAATATTGAAAAAGGAAGAGTCCTGAGGCG
GAAAGAACCAGCTGTGGAATGTGTGTCAGTTAGGGTGTGGAAAGTCCCCAGGCTCCCCAGCAGGCAGAAG
TATGCAAAGCATGCATCTCAATTAGTCAGCAACCAGGTGTGGAAAGTCCCCAGGCTCCCCAGCAGGCAGA
AGTATGCAAAGCATGCATCTCAATTAGTCAGCAACCATAGTCCCGCCCCTAACTCCGCCCATCCCGCCCC
TAACTCCGCCCAGTTCCGCCCATTCTCCGCCCCATGGCTGACTAATTTTTTTTATTTATGCAGAGGCCGA
GGCCGCCTCGGCCTCTGAGCTATTCCAGAAGTAGTGAGGAGGCTTTTTTGGAGGCCTAGGCTTTTGCAAA
GATCGATCAAGAGACAGGATGAGGATCGTTTCGCATGATTGAACAAGATGGATTGCACGCAGGTTCTCCG
GCCGCTTGGGTGGAGAGGCTATTCGGCTATGACTGGGCACAACAGACAATCGGCTGCTCTGATGCCGCCG
TGTTCCGGCTGTCAGCGCAGGGGCGCCCGGTTCTTTTTGTCAAGACCGACCTGTCCGGTGCCCTGAATGA
ACTGCAAGACGAGGCAGCGCGGCTATCGTGGCTGGCCACGACGGGCGTTCCTTGCGCAGCTGTGCTCGAC
GTTGTCACTGAAGCGGGAAGGGACTGGCTGCTATTGGGCGAAGTGCCGGGGCAGGATCTCCTGTCATCTC
ACCTTGCTCCTGCCGAGAAAGTATCCATCATGGCTGATGCAATGCGGCGGCTGCATACGCTTGATCCGGC
TACCTGCCCATTCGACCACCAAGCGAAACATCGCATCGAGCGAGCACGTACTCGGATGGAAGCCGGTCTT
GTCGATCAGGATGATCTGGACGAAGAGCATCAGGGGCTCGCGCCAGCCGAACTGTTCGCCAGGCTCAAGG
CGAGCATGCCCGACGGCGAGGATCTCGTCGTGACCCATGGCGATGCCTGCTTGCCGAATATCATGGTGGA
AAATGGCCGCTTTTCTGGATTCATCGACTGTGGCCGGCTGGGTGTGGCGGACCGCTATCAGGACATAGCG
TTGGCTACCCGTGATATTGCTGAAGAGCTTGGCGGCGAATGGGCTGACCGCTTCCTCGTGCTTTACGGTA
TCGCCGCTCCCGATTCGCAGCGCATCGCCTTCTATCGCCTTCTTGACGAGTTCTTCTGAGCGGGACTCTG
GGGTTCGAAATGACCGACCAAGCGACGCCCAACCTGCCATCACGAGATTTCGATTCCACCGCCGCCTTCT
ATGAAAGGTTGGGCTTCGGAATCGTTTTCCGGGACGCCGGCTGGATGATCCTCCAGCGCGGGGATCTCAT
GCTGGAGTTCTTCGCCCACCCTAGGGGGAGGCTAACTGAAACACGGAAGGAGACAATACCGGAAGGAACC
CGCGCTATGACGGCAATAAAAAGACAGAATAAAACGCACGGTGTTGGGTCGTTTGTTCATAAACGCGGGG
TTCGGTCCCAGGGCTGGCACTCTGTCGATACCCCACCGAGACCCCATTGGGGTCAATACGCCCGCGTTTC
TTCCTTTTCCCCACCCCACCCCCCAAGTTCGGGTGAAGGCCCAGGGCTCGCAGCCAACGTCGGGGCGGCA
GGCCCTGCCATAGCCTCAGGTTACTCATATATACTTTAGATTGATTTAAAACTTCATTTTTAATTTAAAA
GGATCTAGGTGAAGATCCTTTTTGATAATCTCATGACCAAAATCCCTTAACGTGAGTTTTCGTTCCACTG
AGCGTCAGACCCCGTAGAAAAGATCAAAGGATCTTCTTGAGATCCTTTTTTTCTGCGCGTAATCTGCTGC
TTGCAAACAAAAAAACCACCGCTACCAGCGGTGGTTTGTTTGCCGGATCAAGAGCTACCAACTCTTTTTC
CGAAGGTAACTGGCTTCAGCAGAGCGCAGATACCAAATACTGTTCTTCTAGTGTAGCCGTAGTTAGGCCA
CCACTTCAAGAACTCTGTAGCACCGCCTACATACCTCGCTCTGCTAATCCTGTTACCAGTGGCTGCTGCC
AGTGGCGATAAGTCGTGTCTTACCGGGTTGGACTCAAGACGATAGTTACCGGATAAGGCGCAGCGGTCGG
GCTGAACGGGGGGTTCGTGCACACAGCCCAGCTTGGAGCGAACGACCTACACCGAACTGAGATACCTACA
GCGTGAGCTATGAGAAAGCGCCACGCTTCCCGAAGGGAGAAAGGCGGACAGGTATCCGGTAAGCGGCAGG
GTCGGAACAGGAGAGCGCACGAGGGAGCTTCCAGGGGGAAACGCCTGGTATCTTTATAGTCCTGTCGGGT
TTCGCCACCTCTGACTTGAGCGTCGATTTTTGTGATGCTCGTCAGGGGGGCGGAGCCTATGGAAAAACGC
CAGCAACGCGGCCTTTTTACGGTTCCTGGCCTTTTGCTGGCCTTTTGCTCACATGTTCTTTCCTGCGTTA
TCC
Features (pLannotate 1.2.2; 17 found; start..end, strand, type, name):
      1..29      +  rep_origin     RSF ori (fragment): Plasmids containing the RSF 1030 origin of replication can be propagated in E. coli cells that contain additional plasmids with compatible origins.
     97..400     +  enhancer       CMV enhancer: human cytomegalovirus immediate early enhancer
    401..604     +  promoter       CMV promoter: human cytomegalovirus (CMV) immediate early promoter
    627..688     +  misc_feature   MCS (fragment): multiple cloning site
    693..896     +  CDS            B4GALT1 (fragment): B4GT1_HUMAN - Also known as GGTB2. Experimental evidence at protein level: Swiss-Prot protein existence level 1. [Processed beta-1,4-galactosyltransferase 1]: The cell surface form functions as a recognition molecule during a variety of cell to cell and cell to matrix interactions, as those occurring during development and egg fertilization, by binding to specific oligosaccharide ligands on opposing cells or in the extracellular matrix. From Homo sapiens (Human).
    894..1208    +  CDS            GLRX: GLRX1_HUMAN - Also known as GRX. Experimental evidence at protein level: Swiss-Prot protein existence level 1. Has a glutathione-disulfide oxidoreductase activity in the presence of NADPH and glutathione reductase. Reduces low molecular weight disulfides and proteins. From Homo sapiens (Human).
   1311..2025    +  CDS            PA-GFP (fragment): photoactivatable GFP variant (Patterson et al., 2002) mammalian codon-optimized
   2058..2141    +  CDS            large T antigen (fragment): large T antigen from SV40 (simian virus 40)
   2164..2285    +  polyA_signal   SV40 poly(A) signal: SV40 polyadenylation signal
   2319..2747    -  rep_origin     f1 ori (sequence partly withheld): f1 bacteriophage origin of replication; arrow indicates direction of (+) strand synthesis
   2774..2878    +  promoter       AmpR promoter: bla
   2880..3237    +  promoter       SV40 promoter: SV40 enhancer and early promoter
   3272..4066    +  CDS            NeoR/KanR: aminoglycoside phosphotransferase from Tn5; aph(3')-II (or nptII); confers resistance to neomycin, kanamycin, and G418 (Geneticin®)
   4087..4239    +  CDS            ble (fragment): BLE_KLEPN - Experimental evidence at protein level: Swiss-Prot protein existence level 1. Binding protein with a strong affinity to the bleomycin family of antibiotics. Binds to CL990; an antimitotic-antibiotic compound. From Klebsiella pneumoniae.
   4298..4345    +  polyA_signal   HSV TK poly(A) signal: herpes simplex virus thymidine kinase polyadenylation signal (Cole and Stacy, 1985)
   4436..4452    -  polyA_signal   bGH poly(A) signal (fragment): bovine growth hormone polyadenylation signal
   4674..5262    +  rep_origin     ori: high-copy-number ColE1/pMB1/pBR322/pUC origin of replication
