[The description below was written by a language model from this plasmid's Addgene catalogue record and pLannotate feature annotations shown in this document.]
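Description:
Galt1-Grx1-roGFP1-iE is a mammalian expression plasmid of about 5.3 kb, built on a pCMV backbone, that produces a Golgi-targeted, genetically encoded redox sensor. It is maintained in E. coli as a high-copy plasmid through a ColE1/pUC-type origin and also carries an f1 phage origin. Selection relies on a single Tn5 NeoR/KanR gene placed behind tandem bacterial (bla) and SV40 early promoters and followed by an HSV TK polyadenylation signal. This arrangement gives kanamycin resistance in bacteria and would allow G418 selection in mammalian cells. The short RSF ori, ble, bGH poly(A) and SV40 large T antigen hits in the feature table are fragments and appear to be backbone remnants or annotation artefacts rather than functional parts.

The 1,341 bp insert, assembled by Gibson cloning, lies downstream of the human CMV immediate-early enhancer and promoter and is terminated by the SV40 poly(A) signal. It encodes three parts in frame. The first is the N-terminal 61 residues of human beta-1,4-galactosyltransferase 1 (B4GALT1), a region commonly used as a Golgi localisation signal. Next comes human glutaredoxin 1 (GLRX), followed after a gap in the annotation, probably a linker, by a GFP-derived coding sequence. The automated annotation labels this last part as a PA-GFP fragment, but according to the catalogue entry it is the redox-sensitive variant roGFP1-iE. Fusing glutaredoxin to roGFP is generally done to couple the probe's fluorescence to the glutathione redox state. The stated purpose is expression of the fluorescent fusion in mammalian cells with localisation to the Golgi apparatus, which fits imaging of redox conditions in that compartment.
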