Addgene plasmid #230029: Galt1-Grx1-roGFP1-iE
Purpose: Expressing Grx1-roGFP1-iE fluorescent fusion protein in mammalian cells with localization in the Golgi apparatus.
Depositing lab: Pablo Rivera-Fuentes. Depositing organization: University of Zurich.
Backbone
  Vector backbone: pCMV
  Vector type: Mammalian Expression
Growth in bacteria
  Bacterial resistance: Kanamycin, 50 μg/mL
  Growth temperature: 37°C
  Growth strain: DH5alpha
  Copy number: High Copy
Gene/Insert
  Gene/Insert name: Galt1-Grx1-roGFP1-iE (alt names: B4GALT1(1-61); beta-1,4-galactosyltransferase 1(1-61))
  Species: H. sapiens (human), Synthetic
  Insert size (bp): 1341
  Entrez Gene: B4GALT1 (a.k.a. B4GAL-T1, CDG2D, CLDLFIB, GGTB2, GT1, GTB, beta4Gal-T1)
  Cloning method: Gibson Cloning
  Sequencing primers: 5′ Unknown
Terms and licenses: Academic/Nonprofit Terms; Industry Terms: Not Available to Industry
How to cite: Galt1-Grx1-roGFP1-iE was a gift from Pablo Rivera-Fuentes (Addgene plasmid # 230029 ; http://n2t.net/addgene:230029 ; RRID:Addgene_230029)
